>Addgene plasmid #108401 | pcDNA3-CD16.7-hPC1-eGFP-3HA | addgene full sequence | sequence record 207565 | Addgene NGS Result
GACGGATCGGGAGATCTCCCGATCCCCTATGGTGCACTCTCAGTACAATCTGCTCTGATGCCGCATAGTT
AAGCCAGTATCTGCTCCCTGCTTGTGTGTTGGAGGTCGCTGAGTAGTGCGCGAGCAAAATTTAAGCTACA
ACAAGGCAAGGCTTGACCGACAATTGCATGAAGAATCTGCTTAGGGTTAGGCGTTTTGCGCTGCTTCGCG
ATGTACGGGCCAGATATACGCGTTGACATTGATTATTGACTAGTTATTAATAGTAATCAATTACGGGGTC
ATTAGTTCATAGCCCATATATGGAGTTCCGCGTTACATAACTTACGGTAAATGGCCCGCCTGGCTGACCG
CCCAACGACCCCCGCCCATTGACGTCAATAATGACGTATGTTCCCATAGTAACGCCAATAGGGACTTTCC
ATTGACGTCAATGGGTGGAGTATTTACGGTAAACTGCCCACTTGGCAGTACATCAAGTGTATCATATGCC
AAGTACGCCCCCTATTGACGTCAATGACGGTAAATGGCCCGCCTGGCATTATGCCCAGTACATGACCTTA
TGGGACTTTCCTACTTGGCAGTACATCTACGTATTAGTCATCGCTATTACCATGGTGATGCGGTTTTGGC
AGTACATCAATGGGCGTGGATAGCGGTTTGACTCACGGGGATTTCCAAGTCTCCACCCCATTGACGTCAA
TGGGAGTTTGTTTTGGCACCAAAATCAACGGGACTTTCCAAAATGTCGTAACAACTCCGCCCCATTGACG
CAAATGGGCGGTAGGCGTGTACGGTGGGAGGTCTATATAAGCAGAGCTCTCTGGCTAACTAGAGAACCCA
CTGCTTACTGGCTTATCGAAATTAATACGACTCACTATAGGGAGACCCAAGCTTGGTACCGAGCTCGGAT
CCACTAGTAACGGCCGCCAGTGTGCTGGAATACCATGTGGCAGCTGCTCCTCCCAACTGCTCTGCTACTT
CTAGTTTCAGCTGGCATGCGGACTGAAGATCTCCCAAAGGCTGTGGTGTTCCTGGAGCCTCAATGGTACA
GCGTGCTTGAGAAGGACAGTGTGACTCTGAAGTGCCAGGGAGCCTACTCCCCTGAGGACAATTCCACACA
GTGGTTTCACAATGAGAGCCTCATCTCAAGCCAGGCCTCGAGCTACTTCATTGACGCTGCCACAGTCAAC
GACAGTGGAGAGTACAGGTGCCAGACAAACCTCTCCACCCTCAGTGACCCGGTGCAGCTAGAAGTCCATA
TCGGCTGGCTGTTGCTCCAGGCCCCTCGGTGGGTGTTCAAGGAGGAAGACCCTATTCACCTGAGGTGTCA
CAGCTGGAAGAACACTGCTCTGCATAAGGTCACATATTTACAGAATGGCAAAGACAGGAAGTATTTTCAT
CATAATTCTGACTTCCACATTCCAAAAGCCACACTCAAAGATAGCGGCTCCTACTTCTGCAGGGGGCTTG
TTGGGAGTAAAAATGTGTCTTCAGAGACTGTGAACATCACCATCACTCAAGGTTTGGCAGTGTCAACCAT
CTCATCATTCTCTCCACCTGGCGCGGATCCACCAAGGGCCTCTGCCCTCCCTGCCCCACCGACAGGCTCC
GCCCTCCCTGACCCGCAGACAGCCTCTGCCCTCCCTGACCCGCCAGCAGCCTCTGCCCTCCCTGCGGCCC
TGGCGGTGATCTCCTTCCTCCTCGGGCTGGGCCTGGGGGTGGCGTGTGTGCTGGCGAGGACGCGTGAGTC
CTGGCACTTGTCACCCCTGCTGTGTGTGGGGCTCTGGGCACTGCGGCTGTGGGGCGCCCTACGGCTGGGG
GCTGTTATTCTCCGCTGGCGCTACCACGCCTTGCGTGGAGAGCTGTACCGGCCGGCCTGGGAGCCCCAGG
ACTACGAGATGGTGGAGTTGTTCCTGCGCAGGCTGCGCCTCTGGATGGGCCTCAGCAAGGTCAAGGAGTT
CCGCCACAAAGTCCGCTTTGAAGGGATGGAGCCGCTGCCCTCTCGCTCCTCCAGGGGCTCCAAGGTATCC
CCGGATGTGCCCCCACCCAGCGCTGGCTCCGATGCCTCGCACCCCTCCACCTCCTCCAGCCAGCTGGATG
GGCTGAGCGTGAGCCTGGGCCGGCTGGGGACAAGGTGTGAGCCTGAGCCCTCCCGCCTCCAAGCCGTGTT
CGAGGCCCTGCTCACCCAGTTTGACCGACTCAACCAGGCCACAGAGGACGTCTACCAGCTGGAGCAGCAG
CTGCACAGCCTGCAAGGCCGCAGGAGCAGCCGGGCGCCCGCCGGATCTTCCCGTGGCCCATCCCCGGGCC
TGCGGCCAGCACTGCCCAGCCGCCTTGCCCGGGCCAGTCGGGGTGTGGACCTGGCCACTGGCCCCAGCAG
GACACCCCTTCGGGCCAAGAACAAGGTCCACCCCAGCAGCACTCTCGAGATCGATATGGTGAGCAAGGGC
GAGGAGCTGTTCACCGGGGTGGTGCCCATCCTGGTCGAGCTGGACGGCGACGTAAACGGCCACAAGTTCA
GCGTGTCCGGCGAGGGCGAGGGCGATGCCACCTACGGCAAGCTGACCCTGAAGTTCATCTGCACCACCGG
CAAGCTGCCCGTGCCCTGGCCCACCCTCGTGACCACCCTGACCTACGGCGTGCAGTGCTTCAGCCGCTAC
CCCGACCACATGAAGCAGCACGACTTCTTCAAGTCCGCCATGCCCGAAGGCTACGTCCAGGAGCGCACCA
TCTTCTTCAAGGACGACGGCAACTACAAGACCCGCGCCGAGGTGAAGTTCGAGGGCGACACCCTGGTGAA
CCGCATCGAGCTGAAGGGCATCGACTTCAAGGAGGACGGCAACATCCTGGGGCACAAGCTGGAGTACAAC
TACAACAGCCACAACGTCTATATCATGGCCGACAAGCAGAAGAACGGCATCAAGGTGAACTTCAAGATCC
GCCACAACATCGAGGACGGCAGCGTGCAGCTCGCCGACCACTACCAGCAGAACACCCCCATCGGCGACGG
CCCCGTGCTGCTGCCCGACAACCACTACCTGAGCACCCAGTCCGCCCTGAGCAAAGACCCCAACGAGAAG
CGCGATCACATGGTCCTGCTGGAGTTCGTGACCGCCGCCGGGATCACTCTCGGCATGGACGAGCTGTACA
AGATCGATATGTACCCATACGATGTTCCAGATTACGCTGGCTATCCCTATGACGTCCCGGACTATGCAGG
ATATCCATATGACGTTCCAGATTACGCTTAATCTAGAGGGCCCTATTCTATAGTGTCACCTAAATGCTAG
AGCTCGCTGATCAGCCTCGACTGTGCCTTCTAGTTGCCAGCCATCTGTTGTTTGCCCCTCCCCCGTGCCT
TCCTTGACCCTGGAAGGTGCCACTCCCACTGTCCTTTCCTAATAAAATGAGGAAATTGCATCGCATTGTC
TGAGTAGGTGTCATTCTATTCTGGGGGGTGGGGTGGGGCAGGACAGCAAGGGGGAGGATTGGGAAGACAA
TAGCAGGCATGCTGGGGATGCGGTGGGCTCTATGGCTTCTGAGGCGGAAAGAACCAGCTGGGGCTCTAGG
GGGTATCCCC
[124 nt withheld, positions 3581-3704]
C
[91 nt withheld, positions 3706-3796]
A
[49 nt withheld, positions 3798-3846]
CCTTTGACGTTGGAGTCCACGTTCTTT
[37 nt withheld, positions 3874-3910]
ACCCTATCTCGGTCTATTCTTTTGATTTATAAGGGATTTTGCCGATTTCGGCCTATTGGTTAAAAAATGA
GCTGATTTAACAAAAATTTAACGCGAATTAATTCTGTGGAATGTGTGTCAGTTAGGGTGTGGAAAGTCCC
CAGGCTCCCCAGCAGGCAGAAGTATGCAAAGCATGCATCTCAATTAGTCAGCAACCAGGTGTGGAAAGTC
CCCAGGCTCCCCAGCAGGCAGAAGTATGCAAAGCATGCATCTCAATTAGTCAGCAACCATAGTCCCGCCC
CTAACTCCGCCCATCCCGCCCCTAACTCCGCCCAGTTCCGCCCATTCTCCGCCCCATGGCTGACTAATTT
TTTTTATTTATGCAGAGGCCGAGGCCGCCTCTGCCTCTGAGCTATTCCAGAAGTAGTGAGGAGGCTTTTT
TGGAGGCCTAGGCTTTTGCAAAAAGCTCCCGGGAGCTTGTATATCCATTTTCGGATCTGATCAAGAGACA
GGATGAGGATCGTTTCGCATGATTGAACAAGATGGATTGCACGCAGGTTCTCCGGCCGCTTGGGTGGAGA
GGCTATTCGGCTATGACTGGGCACAACAGACAATCGGCTGCTCTGATGCCGCCGTGTTCCGGCTGTCAGC
GCAGGGGCGCCCGGTTCTTTTTGTCAAGACCGACCTGTCCGGTGCCCTGAATGAACTGCAGGACGAGGCA
GCGCGGCTATCGTGGCTGGCCACGACGGGCGTTCCTTGCGCAGCTGTGCTCGACGTTGTCACTGAAGCGG
GAAGGGACTGGCTGCTATTGGGCGAAGTGCCGGGGCAGGATCTCCTGTCATCTCACCTTGCTCCTGCCGA
GAAAGTATCCATCATGGCTGATGCAATGCGGCGGCTGCATACGCTTGATCCGGCTACCTGCCCATTCGAC
CACCAAGCGAAACATCGCATCGAGCGAGCACGTACTCGGATGGAAGCCGGTCTTGTCGATCAGGATGATC
TGGACGAAGAGCATCAGGGGCTCGCGCCAGCCGAACTGTTCGCCAGGCTCAAGGCGCGCATGCCCGACGG
CGAGGATCTCGTCGTGACCCATGGCGATGCCTGCTTGCCGAATATCATGGTGGAAAATGGCCGCTTTTCT
GGATTCATCGACTGTGGCCGGCTGGGTGTGGCGGACCGCTATCAGGACATAGCGTTGGCTACCCGTGATA
TTGCTGAAGAGCTTGGCGGCGAATGGGCTGACCGCTTCCTCGTGCTTTACGGTATCGCCGCTCCCGATTC
GCAGCGCATCGCCTTCTATCGCCTTCTTGACGAGTTCTTCTGAGCGGGACTCTGGGGTTCGAAATGACCG
ACCAAGCGACGCCCAACCTGCCATCACGAGATTTCGATTCCACCGCCGCCTTCTATGAAAGGTTGGGCTT
CGGAATCGTTTTCCGGGACGCCGGCTGGATGATCCTCCAGCGCGGGGATCTCATGCTGGAGTTCTTCGCC
CACCCCAACTTGTTTATTGCAGCTTATAATGGTTACAAATAAAGCAATAGCATCACAAATTTCACAAATA
AAGCATTTTTTTCACTGCATTCTAGTTGTGGTTTGTCCAAACTCATCAATGTATCTTATCATGTCTGTAT
ACCGTCGACCTCTAGCTAGAGCTTGGCGTAATCATGGTCATAGCTGTTTCCTGTGTGAAATTGTTATCCG
CTCACAATTCCACACAACATACGAGCCGGAAGCATAAAGTGTAAAGCCTGGGGTGCCTAATGAGTGAGCT
AACTCACATTAATTGCGTTGCGCTCACTGCCCGCTTTCCAGTCGGGAAACCTGTCGTGCCAGCTGCATTA
ATGAATCGGCCAACGCGCGGGGAGAGGCGGTTTGCGTATTGGGCGCTCTTCCGCTTCCTCGCTCACTGAC
TCGCTGCGCTCGGTCGTTCGGCTGCGGCGAGCGGTATCAGCTCACTCAAAGGCGGTAATACGGTTATCCA
CAGAATCAGGGGATAACGCAGGAAAGAACATGTGAGCAAAAGGCCAGCAAAAGGCCAGGAACCGTAAAAA
GGCCGCGTTGCTGGCGTTTTTCCATAGGCTCCGCCCCCCTGACGAGCATCACAAAAATCGACGCTCAAGT
CAGAGGTGGCGAAACCCGACAGGACTATAAAGATACCAGGCGTTTCCCCCTGGAAGCTCCCTCGTGCGCT
CTCCTGTTCCGACCCTGCCGCTTACCGGATACCTGTCCGCCTTTCTCCCTTCGGGAAGCGTGGCGCTTTC
TCATAGCTCACGCTGTAGGTATCTCAGTTCGGTGTAGGTCGTTCGCTCCAAGCTGGGCTGTGTGCACGAA
CCCCCCGTTCAGCCCGACCGCTGCGCCTTATCCGGTAACTATCGTCTTGAGTCCAACCCGGTAAGACACG
ACTTATCGCCACTGGCAGCAGCCACTGGTAACAGGATTAGCAGAGCGAGGTATGTAGGCGGTGCTACAGA
GTTCTTGAAGTGGTGGCCTAACTACGGCTACACTAGAAGAACAGTATTTGGTATCTGCGCTCTGCTGAAG
CCAGTTACCTTCGGAAAAAGAGTTGGTAGCTCTTGATCCGGCAAACAAACCACCGCTGGTAGCGGTGGTT
TTTTTGTTTGCAAGCAGCAGATTACGCGCAGAAAAAAAGGATCTCAAGAAGATCCTTTGATCTTTTCTAC
GGGGTCTGACGCTCAGTGGAACGAAAACTCACGTTAAGGGATTTTGGTCATGAGATTATCAAAAAGGATC
TTCACCTAGATCCTTTTAAATTAAAAATGAAGTTTTAAATCAATCTAAAGTATATATGAGTAAACTTGGT
CTGACAGTTACCAATGCTTAATCAGTGAGGCACCTATCTCAGCGATCTGTCTATTTCGTTCATCCATAGT
TGCCTGACTCCCCGTCGTGTAGATAACTACGATACGGGAGGGCTTACCATCTGGCCCCAGTGCTGCAATG
ATACCGCGAGACCCACGCTCACCGGCTCCAGATTTATCAGCAATAAACCAGCCAGCCGGAAGGGCCGAGC
GCAGAAGTGGTCCTGCAACTTTATCCGCCTCCATCCAGTCTATTAATTGTTGCCGGGAAGCTAGAGTAAG
TAGTTCGCCAGTTAATAGTTTGCGCAACGTTGTTGCCATTGCTACAGGCATCGTGGTGTCACGCTCGTCG
TTTGGTATGGCTTCATTCAGCTCCGGTTCCCAACGATCAAGGCGAGTTACATGATCCCCCATGTTGTGCA
AAAAAGCGGTTAGCTCCTTCGGTCCTCCGATCGTTGTCAGAAGTAAGTTGGCCGCAGTGTTATCACTCAT
GGTTATGGCAGCACTGCATAATTCTCTTACTGTCATGCCATCCGTAAGATGCTTTTCTGTGACTGGTGAG
TACTCAACCAAGTCATTCTGAGAATAGTGTATGCGGCGACCGAGTTGCTCTTGCCCGGCGTCAATACGGG
ATAATACCGCGCCACATAGCAGAACTTTAAAAGTGCTCATCATTGGAAAACGTTCTTCGGGGCGAAAACT
CTCAAGGATCTTACCGCTGTTGAGATCCAGTTCGATGTAACCCACTCGTGCACCCAACTGATCTTCAGCA
TCTTTTACTTTCACCAGCGTTTCTGGGTGAGCAAAAACAGGAAGGCAAAATGCCGCAAAAAAGGGAATAA
GGGCGACACGGAAATGTTGAATACTCATACTCTTCCTTTTTCAATATTATTGAAGCATTTATCAGGGTTA
TTGTCTCATGAGCGGATACATATTTGAATGTATTTAGAAAAATAAACAAATAGGGGTTCCGCGCACATTT
CCCCGAAAAGTGCCACCTGACGTC
Features (pLannotate 1.2.2; 24 found; start..end, strand, type, name):
     28..80      -  misc_feature   bom (fragment): basis of mobility region from pBR322
    235..614     +  enhancer       CMV enhancer: human cytomegalovirus immediate early enhancer
    615..818     +  promoter       CMV promoter: human cytomegalovirus (CMV) immediate early promoter
    814..847     +  LTR            5' LTR (truncated) (fragment): truncated 5' long terminal repeat (LTR) from HIV-1
    863..881     +  promoter       T7 promoter: promoter for bacteriophage T7 RNA polymerase
    945..1562    +  CDS            FCGR3B (fragment): FCG3B_HUMAN - Also known as CD16B, FCG3, FCGR3, IGFR3. Experimental evidence at protein level: Swiss-Prot protein existence level 1. Receptor for the Fc region of immunoglobulins gamma. Low affinity receptor. Binds complexed or aggregated IgG and also monomeric IgG. Contrary to III-A, is not capable to mediate antibody-dependent cytotoxicity and phagocytosis. May serve as a trap for immune complexes in the peripheral circulation which does not activate neutrophils. From Homo sapiens (Human).
   1704..2423    +  CDS            PKD1 (fragment): PKD1_HUMAN - Experimental evidence at protein level: Swiss-Prot protein existence level 1. Component of a heteromeric calcium-permeable ion channel formed by PKD1 and PKD2 that is activated by interaction between PKD1 and a Wnt family member, such as WNT3A and WNT9B (PubMed:27214281). Both PKD1 and PKD2 are required for channel activity (PubMed:27214281). Involved in renal tubulogenesis (PubMed:12482949). Involved in fluid- flow mechanosensation by the primary cilium in renal epithelium (By similarity). Acts as a regulator of cilium length, together with PKD2 (By similarity). The dynamic contr
   2436..3152    +  CDS            EGFP: EGFP is a basic (constitutively fluorescent) green fluorescent protein published in 1996, derived from Aequorea victoria. It is reported to be a rapidly-maturing weak dimer with moderate acid sensitivity.
   3162..3188    +  CDS            3xHA (fragment): three tandem HA epitope tags
   3267..3285    -  promoter       SP6 promoter: promoter for bacteriophage SP6 RNA polymerase
   3311..3535    +  polyA_signal   bGH poly(A) signal: bovine growth hormone polyadenylation signal
   3539..3560    +  promoter       SV40 promoter (fragment): SV40 enhancer and early promoter
   3581..4009    +  rep_origin     f1 ori (sequence partly withheld): f1 bacteriophage origin of replication; arrow indicates direction of (+) strand synthesis
   4023..4352    +  promoter       SV40 promoter: SV40 enhancer and early promoter
   4419..5210    +  CDS            neo: KKA2_KLEPN - Also known as kan, nptII. Experimental evidence at protein level: Swiss-Prot protein existence level 1. Resistance to kanamycin, neomycin, paromomycin, ribostamycin, butirosin and gentamicin B. From Klebsiella pneumoniae.
   5234..5392    +  CDS            ble (fragment): BLE_KLEPN - Experimental evidence at protein level: Swiss-Prot protein existence level 1. Binding protein with a strong affinity to the bleomycin family of antibiotics. Binds to CL990; an antimitotic-antibiotic compound. From Klebsiella pneumoniae.
   5387..5508    +  polyA_signal   SV40 poly(A) signal: SV40 polyadenylation signal
   5581..5597    -  protein_bind   lac operator: The lac repressor binds to the lac operator to inhibit transcription in E. coli. This inhibition can be relieved by adding lactose or isopropyl-β-D-thiogalactopyranoside (IPTG). lac repressor encoded by lacI
   5605..5635    -  promoter       lac promoter: promoter for the E. coli lac operon
   5650..5671    -  protein_bind   CAP binding site: CAP binding activates transcription in the presence of cAMP. E. coli catabolite activator protein
   5684..5776    -  CDS            lacI (fragment): lac repressor; lacI; The lac repressor binds to the lac operator to inhibit transcription in E. coli. This inhibition can be relieved by adding lactose or isopropyl-β-D-thiogalactopyranoside (IPTG).
   5959..6547    -  rep_origin     ori: high-copy-number ColE1/pMB1/pBR322/pUC origin of replication
   6718..7578    -  CDS            AmpR: β-lactamase; bla; confers resistance to ampicillin, carbenicillin, and related antibiotics
   7579..7683    -  promoter       AmpR promoter: bla
