[The description below was written by a language model from this plasmid's Addgene catalogue record and pLannotate feature annotations shown in this document.]
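Description:
pcDNA3-CD16.7-hPC1-eGFP-3HA is a mammalian expression plasmid of about 7.7 kb built on a modified pcDNA3.1 backbone. It is propagated in E. coli through a high-copy ColE1/pUC-type origin with ampicillin selection (AmpR under its own bla promoter). It also carries an f1 origin for single-stranded DNA production. For selection in mammalian cells, an SV40 early promoter drives a neomycin phosphotransferase gene followed by an SV40 polyadenylation signal, which allows G418 selection of stable transfectants.

The payload is a chimeric open reading frame driven by the CMV immediate-early enhancer and promoter and terminated by the bovine growth hormone poly(A) signal. T7 and SP6 phage promoters flank the cloning region. The fusion begins with a fragment annotated as the Fc gamma receptor CD16 (FCGR3B). This is followed by an unannotated stretch that, going by the "CD16.7" name, probably supplies a CD7 transmembrane segment, although the record does not state this explicitly. Next comes the human PKD1 fragment encoding the cytoplasmic C-terminal tail of polycystin-1 (amino acids 4077 to 4302), fused at its C terminus to EGFP and a 3xHA epitope tag; only part of the 3xHA tag is detected in the feature table. The insert is listed as 2304 bp and was cloned between EcoRI and XhoI sites.

The design tethers the otherwise soluble polycystin-1 tail to a membrane through a heterologous anchor. The GFP and HA tags allow fluorescence imaging and immunodetection of the fusion and of any fragments released from it. The associated study examined a polycystin-1 cleavage product that localises to the mitochondrial matrix, which fits use of this construct to follow processing and trafficking of the C-terminal tail.
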