Addgene plasmid #108401: pcDNA3-CD16.7-hPC1-eGFP-3HA
Purpose: Express cytoplasmic tail human PC1 from amino acid 4077 to 4302 with a membrane anchor
Depositing lab: Gregory Germino. Depositing organization: National Institute of Diabetes & Digestive & Kidney Diseases (NIDDK). Publication: A cleavage product of Polycystin-1 is a mitochondrial matrix protein that affects mitochondria morphology and function when heterologously expressed. Lin CC, Kurashige M, Liu Y, Terabayashi T, Ishimoto Y, Wang T, Choudhary V, Hobbs R, Liu LK, Lee PH, Outeda P, Zhou F, Restifo NP, Watnick T, Kawano H, Horie S, Prinz W, Xu H, Menezes LF, Germino GG. Sci Rep. 2018 Feb 9;8(1):2743. doi: 10.1038/s41598-018-20856-6. PubMed 29426897.
Backbone
  Vector backbone: modified pcDNA3.1
  Backbone manufacturer: Invitrogen
  Vector type: Mammalian Expression
  Selectable markers: Neomycin (select with G418)
Growth in bacteria
  Bacterial resistance: Ampicillin, 100 μg/mL
  Growth temperature: 37°C
  Growth strain: DH5alpha
  Copy number: High Copy
Gene/Insert
  Gene/Insert name: PKD1 (alt names: polycystin 1; PC1)
  Species: H. sapiens (human)
  Insert size (bp): 2304
  Entrez Gene: PKD1 (a.k.a. PBP, PC1, Pc-1, TRPP1)
  Promoter: CMV
  Tag / fusion protein: eGFP-3HA (C terminal on insert)
  Cloning method: Restriction Enzyme; 5′ cloning site EcoRI (not destroyed); 3′ cloning site XhoI (not destroyed)
Terms and licenses: Academic/Nonprofit Terms; Industry Terms: Not Available to Industry
How to cite: pcDNA3-CD16.7-hPC1-eGFP-3HA was a gift from Gregory Germino (Addgene plasmid # 108401 ; http://n2t.net/addgene:108401 ; RRID:Addgene_108401)
